>Addgene plasmid #47592 | EGFP-hPMCA4bct103 | addgene partial sequence | sequence record 69418 | SV40pA-R 5'-GAAATTTGTGATGCTATTGC-3'
ACAACAACAATTGCATTCATTTTATGTTTCAGGTTCAGGGGGAGGTGTGGGAGGTTTTTTAAAGCAAGTA
AAACCTCTACAAATGTGGTATGGCTGATTATGATCAGTTATCTAGATCCGGTGGATCCGGTTCAGGCCCC
GGAACCAGAGGATCTGGCCTCGGCGCAGCTCCATCTCAGCATGGTCAATCTCATCCAGTCCCTCGGCATC
CTTGGTGATCTCCTCTTTGGTGGTGCCATGCCCAGCCTCCTTCAGGAACTTCAGGGATCGGGTAGGTATT
GCGGAGATGAACTGGCCCCACAGAAGTTCTCCAATCCCAATGAAGAGACACCACAGCCACTGAGACAGGC
TGAGGCTTGTACAACTGAAGGGTTTACCCCCAAATTCCACGATGAAAATCTGGCAGATGAATGTGCCCAA
GACTACAGAGCAGAAGATAATGTTGCGGTAGATGCCTGAAAAGACGTTCTTCTCTCCATGGATCTTTCGG
GAGTTGATTTCATTGAAGAGCTGCATCAGCACGAAGGTGTTAAAAACAATGGTATAGTGCTGGCTGGGTG
GTGAATGTAGAGGTGCCTTCCTCCCACTATCAATATCAAAGAATTTCTCACCCGCAAAGACAAGGATAAA
GATGACAATGAGCTGATAGAATGCATGGCCCAAGATGTTCTTCATCATAGTGCGTGAGATCAGAGGCTTA
TTTCGGCCATAGGGGCGCCGCTTCAACAGAGATTCCGTAGGGGGCTCTGTGGCCAGGGCCAATGAAGCAA
AAGTGTCCATGATCAGATTAACCCACAACATCTGCACAGCTTTCAATGGG
