>Addgene plasmid #47592 | EGFP-hPMCA4bct103 | addgene partial sequence | sequence record 69429 | EGFP-C 5'-CATGGTCCTGCTGGAGTTCGTG-3'
GAGAGCTGTACAAGTCCGGCCGGACTCAGATCTCGAGAACGAACCCATCAGACCGTGTCTTGCCTGCCAA
CTCGATGGCCGAGAGCCGTGAAGGGGACTTTGGCTGCACAGTAATGGAACTGAGGAAGCTCATGGAGCTG
CGTTCGAGGGATGCACTGACCCAGATTAATGTCCACTATGGAGGTGTACAGAATCTCTGCAGTAGACTGA
AAACCTCCCCTGTGGAAGGTCTGTCTGGGAACCCTGCAGATCTGGAGAAACGTAGGCAGGTGTTTGGACA
CAACGTGATCCCCCCCAAAAAGCCCAAGACTTTCTTAGAATTAGTGTGGGAAGCTCTTCAAGATGTCACG
CTCATCATCCTGGAGATTGCAGCCATCATCTCCCTGGTCCTGTCCTTTTATCGCCCTGCTGGTGAAGAAA
ATGAACTGTGTGGTCAAGTCGCAACTACCCCAGAAGATGAAAATGAGGCACAAGCTGGCTGGATTGAGGG
GGCAGCCATCCTTTTCTCAGTGATCATCGTGGTGTTAGTGACTGCCTTTAATGATTGGAGCAAAGAGAAG
CAATTCCGGGGGCTGCAGTGCCGCATTGAACAGGAGCAAAAGTTCTCCATCATCCGAAACGGTCAACTCA
TCCAGCTCCCTGTGGCTGAGATTGTGGTTGGTGATATTGCCCAAGTCAAATACGGTGATCTGCTGCCTGC
AGATGGAATCCTGATCCAAGGGAATGATCTGAAGATTGATGAGAGCTCTCTGACAGGGGAATCTGACCAT
GTCAAGAAGTCCCTGGACAAAGACCC
