[The description below was written by a language model from this plasmid's Addgene catalogue record.]
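Description:
EGFP-hPMCA4bct103 is a mammalian expression plasmid built on the Clontech pEGFP-C1 backbone (about 4.7 kb without insert). It is maintained in E. coli as a high-copy plasmid under kanamycin selection. No feature table accompanies the record, so the origin of replication, the polyadenylation signal and any mammalian selection cassette are not itemised. The listing of an SV40 polyA reverse sequencing primer is consistent with the usual pEGFP-C1 layout, in which an SV40 polyadenylation signal follows the cloning site.

The insert encodes a truncated form of human plasma membrane calcium ATPase 4 (ATP2B4), specifically the x/b splice variant known as PMCA4b, with the C-terminal 103 amino acids deleted. Expression is driven by the CMV promoter, a strong constitutive promoter in most mammalian cell lines. The backbone's EGFP is fused to the N-terminus of the pump, so the product is a fluorescent EGFP-PMCA4b fusion lacking its C-terminal tail. The cloning method and insert size are not recorded.

The record does not state a specific purpose. The design nevertheless suits transfection experiments in which the localisation, trafficking or expression of the tagged pump is followed by fluorescence microscopy in live or fixed cells. From general knowledge of PMCA pumps, the C-terminal tail carries regulatory and protein-interaction determinants. A truncation like this would therefore typically be compared with full-length EGFP-PMCA4b to assess what that region contributes to targeting, regulation or calcium extrusion activity.
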