Addgene plasmid #47592: EGFP-hPMCA4bct103
Depositing lab: Emanuel Strehler. Depositing organization: Mayo Foundation for Medical Education and Research.
Backbone
  Vector backbone: pEGFP-C1
  Backbone manufacturer: Clontech
  Backbone size w/o insert (bp): 4700
  Vector type: Mammalian Expression
Growth in bacteria
  Bacterial resistance: Kanamycin, 50 μg/mL
  Growth temperature: 37°C
  Growth strain: DH5alpha
  Copy number: High Copy
Gene/Insert
  Gene/Insert name: PMCA4bct103 (alt names: ATPase, Ca++ transporting, plasma membrane 4; ATP2B4)
  Species: H. sapiens (human)
  Mutation: 103 C terminal AA deleted
  Entrez Gene: ATP2B4 (a.k.a. ATP2B2, MXRA1, PMCA4, PMCA4b, PMCA4x)
  Promoter: CMV
  Tag / fusion protein: EGFP (N terminal on backbone)
  Cloning method: Unknown
  Sequencing primers: 5′ EGFP-C; 3′ SV40pA-R
Terms and licenses: Academic/Nonprofit Terms; Industry Terms: Not Available to Industry
Depositor comments: x/b splice variant of human PMCA4
How to cite: EGFP-hPMCA4bct103 was a gift from Emanuel Strehler (Addgene plasmid # 47592 ; http://n2t.net/addgene:47592 ; RRID:Addgene_47592)
